Addgene plasmid #59545: HC080
Purpose: Expresses yeast Atg13 under the endogenous promoter with a GFP N-terminal tag
Depositing lab: Daniel Klionsky. Depositing organization: University of Michigan.
Backbone
  Vector backbone: pRS315
  Vector type: Bacterial Expression, Yeast Expression
  Selectable markers: LEU2
Growth in bacteria
  Bacterial resistance: Ampicillin, 100 μg/mL
  Growth temperature: 37°C
  Growth strain: DH5alpha
  Copy number: Low Copy
Gene/Insert
  Gene/Insert name: ATG13 (alt name: APG13)
  Species: S. cerevisiae (budding yeast)
  Mutation: AvrII site created after start codon
  GenBank ID: NM_001184282.1
  Entrez Gene: ATG13 (a.k.a. YPR185W, APG13)
  Promoter: ATG13
  Tag / fusion protein: GFP (N terminal on insert)
  Cloning method: Restriction Enzyme; 5′ cloning site EcoRI (unknown if destroyed); 3′ cloning site XbaI (unknown if destroyed)
  Sequencing primers: 5′ M13-R; 3′ M13-F
Resource information
  A portion of this plasmid was derived from a plasmid made by: The original ATG13 plasmid was from Yoshinori Ohsumi.
Terms and licenses: Academic/Nonprofit Terms; Industry Terms: Not Available to Industry
How to cite: HC080 was a gift from Daniel Klionsky (Addgene plasmid # 59545 ; http://n2t.net/addgene:59545 ; RRID:Addgene_59545)
