[The description below was written by a language model from this plasmid's Addgene catalogue record.]
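Description:
HC080 is a yeast–E. coli shuttle plasmid built on the pRS315 backbone, a standard centromeric (CEN/ARS) vector that is maintained at low copy number in Saccharomyces cerevisiae. It is selected in yeast through the LEU2 auxotrophic marker, which complements leucine auxotrophy in leu2 strains, and it is propagated in E. coli under ampicillin selection. The catalogue lists it as low copy. No feature table accompanies the record, so individual backbone elements are inferred only from the named parent vector.

The insert is the S. cerevisiae ATG13 gene (also known as APG13, YPR185W), cloned between EcoRI and XbaI sites and driven by its own ATG13 promoter rather than a heterologous one. An AvrII restriction site was engineered immediately after the start codon. The record does not say so explicitly, but this site presumably served as the insertion point for the GFP coding sequence, which is fused to the N terminus of Atg13. The record does not specify which GFP variant is used, nor the terminator. A portion of the construct derives from an earlier ATG13 plasmid made in another laboratory.

Atg13 is a regulatory subunit of the Atg1 kinase complex that initiates autophagy. Expressing GFP-Atg13 from the native promoter on a centromeric plasmid gives near-physiological protein levels. This makes the construct suited to fluorescence imaging of Atg13 localization, for example its recruitment to the phagophore assembly site. It can also be used for detecting the fusion protein and for complementation studies in atg13 mutant strains.
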