>Addgene plasmid #59545 | HC080 | addgene partial sequence | sequence record 95780 | M13-Rev 5'-CAGGAAACAGCTATGACC-3'
AGCTGGTACCGGGCCCCCCCTCGAGGTCGACGGTATCGATAAGCTTGATATCGAATTCATAGGTACCAAA
TACATTCCACTTACACCTTCCAGGCTCAAGTCTTGAAAAGAAAGCAGAACATACAGCCCGGTTGAATAGC
ATGAGTCTGCCTAGAATGAGTAAAGGAGAAGAACTTTTCACTGGAGTTGTCCCAATTCTTGTTGAATTAG
ATGGTGATGTTAATGGGCACAAATTTTCTGTCAGTGGAGAGGGTGAAGGTGATGCAACATACGGAAAACT
TACCCTTAAATTTATTTGCACTACTGGAAAACTACCTGTTCCATGGCCAACACTTGTCACTACTTTCGCG
TATGGTCTTCAATGCTTTGCGAGATACCCAGATCATATGAAACAGCATGACTTTTTCAAGAGTGCCATGC
CCGAAGGTTATGTACAGGAAAGAACTATATTTTTCAAAGATGACGGGAACTACAAGACACGTGCTGAAGT
CAAGTTTGAAGGTGATACCCTTGTTAATAGAATCGAGTTAAAAGGTATTGATTTTAAAGAAGATGGAAAC
ATTCTTGGACACAAATTGGAATACAACTATAACTCACACAATGTATACATCATGGCAGACAAACAAAAGA
ATGGAATCAAAGTTAACTTCAAAATTAGACACAACATTGAAGATGGAAGCGTTCAACTAGCAGACCATTA
TCAACAAAATACTCCAATTGGCGATGGCCCTGTCCTTTTACCAGACAACCATTACCTGTCCACACAATCT
GCCCTTTCGAA
