>Addgene plasmid #59545 | HC080 | addgene partial sequence | sequence record 95781 | LEU2-R 5'-accggtaccccatttaggac-3'
CACCAATTAAATGATTTTCGAAATCGAACTTGACATTGGAACGAACATCAGAAATAGCTTTAAGAACCTT
AATGGCTTCGGCTGTGATTTCTTGACCAACGTGGTCACCTGGCAAAACGACGATCTTCTTAGGGGCAGAC
ATTAGAATGGTATATCCTTGAAATATATATATATATATTGCTGAAATGTAAAAGGTAAGAAAAGTTAGAA
AGTAAGACGATTGCTAACCACCTATTGGAAAAAACAATAGGTCCTTAAATAATATTGTCAACTTCAAGTA
TTGTGATGCAAGCATTTAGTCATGAACGCTTCTCTATTCTATATGAAAAGCCGGTTCCGGCGCTCTCACC
TTTCCTTTTTCTCCCAATTTTTCAGTTGAAAAAGGTATATGCGTCAGGCGACCTCTGAAATTAACAAAAA
ATTTCCAGTCATCGAATTTGATTCTGTGCGATAGCGCCCCTGTGTGTTCTCGTTATGTTGAGGAAAAAAA
TAATGGTTGCTAAGAGATTC
