>Addgene plasmid #59545 | HC080 | addgene partial sequence | sequence record 95784 | pGEX3 5'-CCGGGAGCTGCATGTGTCAGAGG-3'
GTTTCTTAGGACGGATCGCTTGCCTGTAACTTACACGCGCCTCGTATCTTTTAATGATGGAATAATTTGG
GAATTTACTCTGTGTTTATTTATTTTTATGTTTTGTATTTGGATTTTAGAAAGTAAATAAAGAAGGTAGA
AGAGTTACGGAATGAAGAAAAAAAAATAAACAAAGGTTTAAAAAATTTCAACAAAAAGCGTACTTTACAT
ATATATTTATTAGACAAGAAAAGCAGATTAAATAGATATACATTCGATTAACGATAAGTAAAATGTAAAA
TCACAGGATTTTCGTGTGTGGTCTTCTACACAGACAAGATGAAACAATTCGGCATTAATACCTGAGAGCA
GGAAGAGCAAGATAAAAGGTAGTATTTGTTGGCGATCCCCCTAGAGTCTTTTACATCTTCGGAAAACAAA
AACTATTTTTTCTTTAATTTCTTTTTTTACTTTCTATTTTTAATTTATATATTTATATTAAAAAATTTAA
ATTATAATTATTTTTATAGCACGTGATGAAAAGGACCCAGGTGGCACTTTTCGGGGAAATGTGCGCGGAA
CC
