>Addgene plasmid #59545 | HC080 | addgene partial sequence | sequence record 95787 | M13-F20 5'-TGTAAAACGACGGCCAGT-3'
GAGCTCCACCGCGGTGGCGGCCGCTCTAGAAAACATGATCTTCTCACGCATTATGGGTCTATTCATACGG
AAGAAGATATCCCACTGGAACTAAAATATAAAATTTCTGATATTCAACAACTTGTCCAAGACCACGGAGT
TCAACTGGGGAATAGCAAACACTCGAATGAGCAGGATGAAGAGAAGATTTCCAATAGGTTGAGGAAAAGG
AGAAAACTTACCGAAAACAATAATGTAGAGTTTTTACAGAATGAAGTGGATTTAGAAAAGCGACTTGAGT
CTGGTGAAAATGGGCTAAACCTTTTATTGAATACCGTTGGAAGAAAATACAGATGCTTTTACAATAATTG
TTCTAGGACTTTCAAGACAAAGGAAAAATACGAGAAACATATAGACAAGCACAAAGTACATGAGCTAAAG
TTAAAAATATTACAGGAAAAGGAAGAAAATAAAACGCTAGTGGACCAGAACCATAAGGAACCTTTTATAA
TTCAAAAGGAAACGCAGTCAGCGGGTGACAAATAAGCATTTTTTTTTTTTATTTTATATGCTAATTATAT
TACTGATATACATATTTGCCATTTTGTTACTGCAATTGGTATATCTCACTGTATATAATTATATATTCAA
TTCAAATGATAGACACATGGATCTTCAAGAGGTAAGAATATCGATAACAAAGAGAAACAAATCCATTATG
GCTAATCTTTTTTATTTCAGTTTACTAGTATTGTATTTTTTTTTCTTTTCTTGCATATCTATTTCACCTT
TTTTTTGATTATTTTTCTTTAGTTGTGCCCTTTAAAATAAAACTTTACCATTTTTAACCTTCTTTAGAAA
GGTTCATATCACTCATGAAAA
